Addgene plasmid #131111: pcDNA4/TO-ORF66 C423A-2xStrep
Purpose: Expresses KSHV ORF66 a.a. 1-429 (full length) C423A mutant with a C-terminal 2xStrep tag in mammalian cells
Depositing lab: Britt Glaunsinger. Depositing organization: University of California, Berkeley. Publication: Conserved CxnC motifs in Kaposi's sarcoma-associated herpesvirus ORF66 are required for viral late gene expression and are essential for its interaction with ORF34. Didychuk AL, Castaneda AF, Kushnir LO, Huang CJ, Glaunsinger BA. J Virol. 2019 Oct 2. pii: JVI.01299-19. doi: 10.1128/JVI.01299-19. PubMed 31578296.
Backbone
  Vector backbone: pcDNA4/TO
  Backbone manufacturer: Thermo Fisher Scientific
  Backbone size w/o insert (bp): 5117
  Total vector size (bp): 6404
  Vector type: Mammalian Expression
Growth in bacteria
  Bacterial resistance: Ampicillin, 100 μg/mL
  Growth temperature: 37°C
  Growth strain: DH5alpha
  Copy number: High Copy
Gene/Insert
  Gene/Insert name: ORF66
  Species: Kaposi's Sarcoma Associated Herpesvirus (HHV-8)
  Insert size (bp): 1287
  Mutation: ORF66 a.a. 1-429 (full-length); cysteine 423 mutated to alanine
  Entrez Gene: ORF66 (a.k.a. HHV8GK18_gp75)
  Promoter: CMV
  Tag / fusion protein: 2xStrep (C terminal on backbone)
  Cloning method: Unknown
  Sequencing primers: 5′ CGCAAATGGGCGGTAGGCGTG; 3′ TAGAAGGCACAGTCGAGG
Terms and licenses: Academic/Nonprofit Terms; Industry Terms: Not Available to Industry
How to cite: pcDNA4/TO-ORF66 C423A-2xStrep was a gift from Britt Glaunsinger (Addgene plasmid # 131111 ; http://n2t.net/addgene:131111 ; RRID:Addgene_131111)
