[The description below was written by a language model from this plasmid's Addgene catalogue record and pLannotate feature annotations shown in this document.]
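Description:
pcDNA4/TO-ORF66 C423A-2xStrep is a mammalian expression plasmid of about 6.4 kb built on the commercial pcDNA4/TO backbone. It is propagated in E. coli through a high-copy ColE1/pUC-type origin with ampicillin selection from the β-lactamase gene, and it also carries an f1 phage origin. For selection in mammalian cells, the backbone provides a bleomycin/Zeocin resistance gene (Sh ble) placed behind both the SV40 early promoter and the bacterial EM7 promoter and terminated by the SV40 polyadenylation signal, so the same marker can function in either host.

The payload is the full-length ORF66 coding sequence of Kaposi's sarcoma-associated herpesvirus (amino acids 1–429, 1,287 bp), carrying a cysteine-to-alanine substitution at residue 423. It is fused at its C terminus to a tandem Strep tag supplied by the backbone. The tag itself is not called out in the feature table, presumably lying in the unannotated stretch between the ORF66 CDS and the terminator. Transcription is driven by the human CMV immediate-early enhancer and promoter and ends at the bovine growth hormone polyadenylation signal. Short tet operator matches annotated immediately downstream of the CMV promoter reflect the "TO" design of this backbone: in cells expressing the Tet repressor the promoter is held off until tetracycline or doxycycline is added, whereas in ordinary cells it behaves constitutively.

The associated study concerns conserved CxnC motifs in ORF66 that are needed for viral late gene expression and for binding to ORF34. The plasmid therefore likely serves as a point-mutant counterpart to wild-type ORF66, with the Strep tag allowing affinity pulldown and detection in transfected cells.
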