Features (pLannotate 1.2.2; 22 found; start..end, strand, type, name):
     28..80      -  misc_feature   bom (fragment): basis of mobility region from pBR322
    235..614     +  enhancer       CMV enhancer: human cytomegalovirus immediate early enhancer
    615..818     +  promoter       CMV promoter: human cytomegalovirus (CMV) immediate early promoter
    820..839     +  promoter       PLtetO-1 promoter (fragment): modified phage lambda PL promoter with tet operator sites (Lutz and Bujard, 1997)
    841..860     +  promoter       PLtetO-1 promoter (fragment): modified phage lambda PL promoter with tet operator sites (Lutz and Bujard, 1997)
    868..901     +  promoter       TRE3GV promoter (fragment): 3rd-generation Tet-responsive promoter that can be activated by binding of Tet-On® 3G, optimized for retroviral and lentiviral vectors
   1001..2287    +  CDS            ORF66: UL49_HHV8P - Protein inferred from homology: Swiss-Prot protein existence level 3. From Human herpesvirus 8 type P (isolate GK18) (HHV-8) (Kaposi's sarcoma-associated herpesvirus).
   2421..2645    +  polyA_signal   bGH poly(A) signal: bovine growth hormone polyadenylation signal
   2649..2670    +  promoter       SV40 promoter (fragment): SV40 enhancer and early promoter
   2691..3119    +  rep_origin     f1 ori (sequence partly withheld): f1 bacteriophage origin of replication; arrow indicates direction of (+) strand synthesis
   3133..3462    +  promoter       SV40 promoter: SV40 enhancer and early promoter
   3510..3557    +  promoter       EM7 promoter: synthetic bacterial promoter&nbsp
   3576..3950    +  CDS            BleoR: antibiotic-binding protein; Sh ble from Streptoalloteichus hindustanus; confers resistance to bleomycin, phleomycin, and Zeocin™
   3960..4085    +  CDS            ble (fragment): BLE_KLEPN - Experimental evidence at protein level: Swiss-Prot protein existence level 1. Binding protein with a strong affinity to the bleomycin family of antibiotics. Binds to CL990; an antimitotic-antibiotic compound. From Klebsiella pneumoniae.
   4080..4201    +  polyA_signal   SV40 poly(A) signal: SV40 polyadenylation signal
   4274..4290    -  protein_bind   lac operator: The lac repressor binds to the lac operator to inhibit transcription in E. coli. This inhibition can be relieved by adding lactose or isopropyl-β-D-thiogalactopyranoside (IPTG). lac repressor encoded by lacI
   4298..4328    -  promoter       lac promoter: promoter for the E. coli lac operon
   4343..4364    -  protein_bind   CAP binding site: CAP binding activates transcription in the presence of cAMP. E. coli catabolite activator protein
   4377..4469    -  CDS            lacI (fragment): lac repressor; lacI; The lac repressor binds to the lac operator to inhibit transcription in E. coli. This inhibition can be relieved by adding lactose or isopropyl-β-D-thiogalactopyranoside (IPTG).
   4652..5240    -  rep_origin     ori: high-copy-number ColE1/pMB1/pBR322/pUC origin of replication
   5411..6271    -  CDS            AmpR: β-lactamase; bla; confers resistance to ampicillin, carbenicillin, and related antibiotics
   6272..6376    -  promoter       AmpR promoter: bla
>Addgene plasmid #131111 | pcDNA4/TO-ORF66 C423A-2xStrep | addgene full sequence | sequence record 257476 | Addgene NGS Result
GACGGATCGGGAGATCTCCCGATCCCCTATGGTGCACTCTCAGTACAATCTGCTCTGATGCCGCATAGTT
AAGCCAGTATCTGCTCCCTGCTTGTGTGTTGGAGGTCGCTGAGTAGTGCGCGAGCAAAATTTAAGCTACA
ACAAGGCAAGGCTTGACCGACAATTGCATGAAGAATCTGCTTAGGGTTAGGCGTTTTGCGCTGCTTCGCG
ATGTACGGGCCAGATATACGCGTTGACATTGATTATTGACTAGTTATTAATAGTAATCAATTACGGGGTC
ATTAGTTCATAGCCCATATATGGAGTTCCGCGTTACATAACTTACGGTAAATGGCCCGCCTGGCTGACCG
CCCAACGACCCCCGCCCATTGACGTCAATAATGACGTATGTTCCCATAGTAACGCCAATAGGGACTTTCC
ATTGACGTCAATGGGTGGAGTATTTACGGTAAACTGCCCACTTGGCAGTACATCAAGTGTATCATATGCC
AAGTACGCCCCCTATTGACGTCAATGACGGTAAATGGCCCGCCTGGCATTATGCCCAGTACATGACCTTA
TGGGACTTTCCTACTTGGCAGTACATCTACGTATTAGTCATCGCTATTACCATGGTGATGCGGTTTTGGC
AGTACATCAATGGGCGTGGATAGCGGTTTGACTCACGGGGATTTCCAAGTCTCCACCCCATTGACGTCAA
TGGGAGTTTGTTTTGGCACCAAAATCAACGGGACTTTCCAAAATGTCGTAACAACTCCGCCCCATTGACG
CAAATGGGCGGTAGGCGTGTACGGTGGGAGGTCTATATAAGCAGAGCTCTCCCTATCAGTGATAGAGATC
TCCCTATCAGTGATAGAGATCGTCGACGAGCTCGTTTAGTGAACCGTCAGATCGCCTGGAGACGCCATCC
ACGCTGTTTTGACCTCCATAGAAGACACCGGGACCGATCCAGCCTCCGGACTCTAGCGTTTAAACTTAAG
CTTGGTACCGAGCTCGGATCATGGCCCTGGATCAGCGCTGGGATCGCTTTCTTGTGTCTTGGTTTGGTTT
GGATGAGGCCCAGCTGACGGCCCACCGCGTGTTCGAGGGCGAGAATGGCGTGCCAGTGGAGGAATATGTG
GCTTTTGTCATATTCGGGGAGCGGGGTTTCCAGGGAAACATGCCCTCCTGGGCCAGGCACCTGTTGGACC
GCCCGTCGCTGGCGCAGGCGATCGCCGTGTTGCGCGCTGGCTCAGACACCGTCGCCAAACAGGCGCAGAT
TTGTGCGGCGCAGCAGCTGCTTGGCGCCCACGTATGGGTTGTGGTGACGCTGTCCCGTGCCCAGGCCGCC
GACCATGCTAGGGCGATACCGCGCCACGTATGGGCAAAATACCTGTCGCTTCCATTTTCCAAGGCCTGTG
CCCAACTCTGCAAGCTGTTGGCGCTTTGCTCTCGCTTTCCGTTAGTGACCTGCTGTTCGAAGCCCCCACC
GTCGCTACCCTGGCTAAGGAAGAAGTGGCATGGGCCGTTGCCGCGTCGTCCCCTCCTGGAGGTGCCCTCG
CCCACCCGTCGCGGTGTGGCTGCGACCGGAGACGGTAACGGGCTCGGGATAGGGGCGGCAGATACCGGCC
TCCGGGAGGCCTTGGAGCGCGTCGCCCCTACGGTTCCCTGCGGTAACCCGTTCGACGCCATGCTTGGGTC
ACTGTGTTTTTTGAGCCTTATTAAGTCCCGCCACGTAGTGCTGCCCGCCTGCGAGCAGGAGGGACCTGGT
CTCGTGCGGAACCTTGGCAGGAGGCTTCTGGCATACAATGTTCTCTCCCCCTGCGTGTCCATACCCGTCA
TCTGTTCGCGCGTGGCCCGCGCGGCCCTTGCCAAGCGGGCGCGTTGCGCTCGGGCGGTTGTGTGCATGGA
GTGTGGACACTGTCTTAACTTTGGCAGGGGCAAGTTTCATACTGTCAATTTTCCTCCCACCAACGTGTTT
TTCAGCAGGGACAGGAAAGAGAAGCAGTTCACCATCTGTGCGACCACGGGGAGGATCTACTGTTCTTACT
GTGGCAGCGAACATATGAGGGTGTATCCCCTGTGCGATATTACCGGACGCGGGACCCTAGCACGCGTCGT
AATCAGGGCTGTCCTAGCTAACAACGCGGCCCTTGCCATTCGAGACCTAGATCAAACTGTCAGTTTTGTA
GTGCCTTGCCTTGGGACGCCCGACTGCGAGGCTGCCCTATTAAAGCACCGTGACGTGCGCGGACTGCTTC
AGCTCACCTCACAGCTGCTGGAGTTCGCCTGCGGGAAGTGTTCCTCCCTCGAGGGAGGCGGTGGATGGAG
CCACCCCCAGTTCGAGAAGGGCGGCGGCAGCGGCGGCGGCAGCGGCGGCGGCAGCTGGAGCCACCCCCAG
TTCGAGAAGGGGCCCGTTTAAACCCGCTGATCAGCCTCGACTGTGCCTTCTAGTTGCCAGCCATCTGTTG
TTTGCCCCTCCCCCGTGCCTTCCTTGACCCTGGAAGGTGCCACTCCCACTGTCCTTTCCTAATAAAATGA
GGAAATTGCATCGCATTGTCTGAGTAGGTGTCATTCTATTCTGGGGGGTGGGGTGGGGCAGGACAGCAAG
GGGGAGGATTGGGAAGACAATAGCAGGCATGCTGGGGATGCGGTGGGCTCTATGGCTTCTGAGGCGGAAA
GAACCAGCTGGGGCTCTAGGGGGTATCCCC
[124 nt withheld, positions 2691-2814]
C
[91 nt withheld, positions 2816-2906]
A
[49 nt withheld, positions 2908-2956]
CCTTTGACGTTGGAGTCCACGTTCTTT
[37 nt withheld, positions 2984-3020]
ACCCTATCTCGGTCTATTCTTTTGATTTATAAGGGATTTTGCCGATTTCGGCCTATTGGTTAAAAAATGA
GCTGATTTAACAAAAATTTAACGCGAATTAATTCTGTGGAATGTGTGTCAGTTAGGGTGTGGAAAGTCCC
CAGGCTCCCCAGCAGGCAGAAGTATGCAAAGCATGCATCTCAATTAGTCAGCAACCAGGTGTGGAAAGTC
CCCAGGCTCCCCAGCAGGCAGAAGTATGCAAAGCATGCATCTCAATTAGTCAGCAACCATAGTCCCGCCC
CTAACTCCGCCCATCCCGCCCCTAACTCCGCCCAGTTCCGCCCATTCTCCGCCCCATGGCTGACTAATTT
TTTTTATTTATGCAGAGGCCGAGGCCGCCTCTGCCTCTGAGCTATTCCAGAAGTAGTGAGGAGGCTTTTT
TGGAGGCCTAGGCTTTTGCAAAAAGCTCCCGGGAGCTTGTATATCCATTTTCGGATCTGATCAGCACGTG
TTGACAATTAATCATCGGCATAGTATATCGGCATAGTATAATACGACAAGGTGAGGAACTAAACCATGGC
CAAGTTGACCAGTGCCGTTCCGGTGCTCACCGCGCGCGACGTCGCCGGAGCGGTCGAGTTCTGGACCGAC
CGGCTCGGGTTCTCCCGGGACTTCGTGGAGGACGACTTCGCCGGTGTGGTCCGGGACGACGTGACCCTGT
TCATCAGCGCGGTCCAGGACCAGGTGGTGCCGGACAACACCCTGGCCTGGGTGTGGGTGCGCGGCCTGGA
CGAGCTGTACGCCGAGTGGTCGGAGGTCGTGTCCACGAACTTCCGGGACGCCTCCGGGCCGGCCATGACC
GAGATCGGCGAGCAGCCGTGGGGGCGGGAGTTCGCCCTGCGCGACCCGGCCGGCAACTGCGTGCACTTCG
TGGCCGAGGAGCAGGACTGACACGTGCTACGAGATTTCGATTCCACCGCCGCCTTCTATGAAAGGTTGGG
CTTCGGAATCGTTTTCCGGGACGCCGGCTGGATGATCCTCCAGCGCGGGGATCTCATGCTGGAGTTCTTC
GCCCACCCCAACTTGTTTATTGCAGCTTATAATGGTTACAAATAAAGCAATAGCATCACAAATTTCACAA
ATAAAGCATTTTTTTCACTGCATTCTAGTTGTGGTTTGTCCAAACTCATCAATGTATCTTATCATGTCTG
TATACCGTCGACCTCTAGCTAGAGCTTGGCGTAATCATGGTCATAGCTGTTTCCTGTGTGAAATTGTTAT
CCGCTCACAATTCCACACAACATACGAGCCGGAAGCATAAAGTGTAAAGCCTGGGGTGCCTAATGAGTGA
GCTAACTCACATTAATTGCGTTGCGCTCACTGCCCGCTTTCCAGTCGGGAAACCTGTCGTGCCAGCTGCA
TTAATGAATCGGCCAACGCGCGGGGAGAGGCGGTTTGCGTATTGGGCGCTCTTCCGCTTCCTCGCTCACT
GACTCGCTGCGCTCGGTCGTTCGGCTGCGGCGAGCGGTATCAGCTCACTCAAAGGCGGTAATACGGTTAT
CCACAGAATCAGGGGATAACGCAGGAAAGAACATGTGAGCAAAAGGCCAGCAAAAGGCCAGGAACCGTAA
AAAGGCCGCGTTGCTGGCGTTTTTCCATAGGCTCCGCCCCCCTGACGAGCATCACAAAAATCGACGCTCA
AGTCAGAGGTGGCGAAACCCGACAGGACTATAAAGATACCAGGCGTTTCCCCCTGGAAGCTCCCTCGTGC
GCTCTCCTGTTCCGACCCTGCCGCTTACCGGATACCTGTCCGCCTTTCTCCCTTCGGGAAGCGTGGCGCT
TTCTCATAGCTCACGCTGTAGGTATCTCAGTTCGGTGTAGGTCGTTCGCTCCAAGCTGGGCTGTGTGCAC
GAACCCCCCGTTCAGCCCGACCGCTGCGCCTTATCCGGTAACTATCGTCTTGAGTCCAACCCGGTAAGAC
ACGACTTATCGCCACTGGCAGCAGCCACTGGTAACAGGATTAGCAGAGCGAGGTATGTAGGCGGTGCTAC
AGAGTTCTTGAAGTGGTGGCCTAACTACGGCTACACTAGAAGAACAGTATTTGGTATCTGCGCTCTGCTG
AAGCCAGTTACCTTCGGAAAAAGAGTTGGTAGCTCTTGATCCGGCAAACAAACCACCGCTGGTAGCGGTG
GTTTTTTTGTTTGCAAGCAGCAGATTACGCGCAGAAAAAAAGGATCTCAAGAAGATCCTTTGATCTTTTC
TACGGGGTCTGACGCTCAGTGGAACGAAAACTCACGTTAAGGGATTTTGGTCATGAGATTATCAAAAAGG
ATCTTCACCTAGATCCTTTTAAATTAAAAATGAAGTTTTAAATCAATCTAAAGTATATATGAGTAAACTT
GGTCTGACAGTTACCAATGCTTAATCAGTGAGGCACCTATCTCAGCGATCTGTCTATTTCGTTCATCCAT
AGTTGCCTGACTCCCCGTCGTGTAGATAACTACGATACGGGAGGGCTTACCATCTGGCCCCAGTGCTGCA
ATGATACCGCGAGACCCACGCTCACCGGCTCCAGATTTATCAGCAATAAACCAGCCAGCCGGAAGGGCCG
AGCGCAGAAGTGGTCCTGCAACTTTATCCGCCTCCATCCAGTCTATTAATTGTTGCCGGGAAGCTAGAGT
AAGTAGTTCGCCAGTTAATAGTTTGCGCAACGTTGTTGCCATTGCTACAGGCATCGTGGTGTCACGCTCG
TCGTTTGGTATGGCTTCATTCAGCTCCGGTTCCCAACGATCAAGGCGAGTTACATGATCCCCCATGTTGT
GCAAAAAAGCGGTTAGCTCCTTCGGTCCTCCGATCGTTGTCAGAAGTAAGTTGGCCGCAGTGTTATCACT
CATGGTTATGGCAGCACTGCATAATTCTCTTACTGTCATGCCATCCGTAAGATGCTTTTCTGTGACTGGT
GAGTACTCAACCAAGTCATTCTGAGAATAGTGTATGCGGCGACCGAGTTGCTCTTGCCCGGCGTCAATAC
GGGATAATACCGCGCCACATAGCAGAACTTTAAAAGTGCTCATCATTGGAAAACGTTCTTCGGGGCGAAA
ACTCTCAAGGATCTTACCGCTGTTGAGATCCAGTTCGATGTAACCCACTCGTGCACCCAACTGATCTTCA
GCATCTTTTACTTTCACCAGCGTTTCTGGGTGAGCAAAAACAGGAAGGCAAAATGCCGCAAAAAAGGGAA
TAAGGGCGACACGGAAATGTTGAATACTCATACTCTTCCTTTTTCAATATTATTGAAGCATTTATCAGGG
TTATTGTCTCATGAGCGGATACATATTTGAATGTATTTAGAAAAATAAACAAATAGGGGTTCCGCGCACA
TTTCCCCGAAAAGTGCCACCTGACGTC
